>Addgene plasmid #1214 | pBK2 | addgene full sequence | sequence record 232455 | Addgene NGS Result
TAATACGACTCACTATAGGGCGAATTGGGCCCAATGCATTGGCGCCGCGGCCGCGAATTCGAGCTCGGTA
CCCGGGGATCCTCTAGAGTCGACCTGCAGGCATGCAAGCTTAATCGGATTATTAACTCATACGCTTGTCA
CATATTGTTCGAACAATTCTGGTTCTTTCGAGTTTCGCAGAACTTTTTGAATTTTTCTTTTTTTTCTAGA
ACGCCGTGGAAGAAAAACACGCGCATGGTTTTATGAGCGGTTAATTCTCATCTTAATACCAACCAGGTCC
TTCCGCCACCCCCTAAAACATATAAATATGCAGCTTATCCCTTCAATTCTTAACATCTGTGACCTCCTCA
TTTCTTCCCGCTGTATTAGAGTTCAAGAAATCATACCTGATAGAAAATAGAGTCCTATAAACAAAAGCAC
AAACAAACACGCAAAGATATGGCTAGTGAAACTTTTGAATTTCAAGCTGAAATTACTCAGTTGATGAGTT
TGATCATCAACACCGTCTATTCTAACAAGGAAATTTTCTTGAGAGAACTGATATCTAATGCCTCGGATGC
GTTGGATAAAATTAGATACAAATCTTTGTCTGATCCAAAGCAATTGGAAACAGAACCAGATCTCTTTATT
AGAATCACTCCAAAGCCAGAGCAAAAAGTTTTGGAAATCAGAGATTCTGGTATTGGTATGACCAAGGATC
TGGTACTTTGGCCCCCCCATTGGTAGCGGGATTTGGTGAAGCTGCGAGATTGATGAAGAAAGAATTTGAC
AACGACCAAGCTCACATCAAAAGACTATCCGATAAATTAGTCAAAGGTCTATTATCCGCTGAACATACCA
CGTTGAACGGATCTCCAGATCATCGTTATCCAGGGTGTGTTAACGTTTCTTTCGCCTACGTGGAAGGAGA
ATCTTTATTGATGGCACTAAGGGATATCGCATTATCCTCGGGTTCAGCCTGTACATCTGCTTCCCTAGAA
CCTTCTTATGTTTTACATGCGCTGGGTAAGGATGATGCATTAGCCCATTCTTCCATCAGATTTGGTATTG
GTAGATTTAGTACTGAAGAGGAGGTCGACTACGTCGTTAAGGCCGTTTCTGACAGAGTAAAATTCTTGAG
GGAACTTTCACCATTATGGGAAATGGTTCAAGAAGGTATTGACTTAAACTCCATCAAATGGTCAGGTCAT
TGAGTGTTTTTTATTTGTTGTATTTTTTTTTTTTAGAGAAAATCCTCCAATATATAAATTAGGAATCATA
GTTTCATGATTTTCTGTTACACCTAACTTTTTGTGTGGTGCCCTCCTCCTTGTCAATATTAATGTTAAAG
TGCAATTCTTTTTCCTTATCACGTTGAGCCATTAGTATCAATTTGCTTACCTGTATTCCTTTACATCCTC
CTTTTTCTCCTTCTTGATAAATGTATGTAGATTGCGTATATAGTTTCGTCTACCCTATGAACATATTCCA
TTTTGTAATTTCGTGTCGTTTCTATTATGAATTTCATTTATAAAGTTTATGTACAAATATCATAAAAAAA
GAGAATCTTTTTAAGCAAGGATTTTCTTAACTTCTTCGGCGACAGCATCACCGACTTCGGTGGTACTGTT
GGAACCACCTAAATCACCAGTTCTGATACCTGCATCCAAAACCTTTTTAACTGCATCTTCAATGGCCTTA
CCTTCTTCAGGCAAGTTCAATGACAATTTCAACATCATTGCAGCAGACAAGATAGTGGCGATAGGGTTGA
CCTTATTCTTTGGCAAATCTGGAGCAGAACCGTGGCATGGTTCGTACAAACCAAATGCGGTGTTCTTGTC
TGGCAAAGAGGCCAAGGACGCAGATGGCAACAAACCCAAGGAACCTGGGATAACGGAGGCTTCATCGGAG
ATGATATCACCAAACATGTTGCTGGTGATTATAATACCATTTAGGTGGGTTGGGTTCTTAACTAGGATCA
TGGCGGCAGAATCAATCAATTGATGTTGAACCTTCAATGTAGGGAATTCGTTCTTGATGGTTTCCTCCAC
AGTTTTTCTCCATAATCTTGAAGAGGCCAAAACATTAGCTTTATCCAAGGACCAAATAGGCAATGGTGGC
TCATGTTGTAGGGCCATGAAAGCGGCCATTCTTGTGATTCTTTGCACTTCTGGAACGGTGTATTGTTCAC
TATCCCAAGCGACACCATCACCATCGTCTTCCTTTCTCTTACCAAAGTAAATACCTCCCACTAATTCTCT
GACAACAACGAAGTCAGTACCTTTAGCAAATTGTGGCTTGATTGGAGATAAGTCTAAAAGAGAGTCGGAT
GCAAAGTTACATGGTCTTAAGTTGGCGTACAATTGAAGTTCTTTACGGATTTTTAGTAAACCTTGTTCAG
GTCTAACACTACCGGTACCCCATTTAGGACCACCCACAGCACCTAACAAAACGGCATCAGCCTTCTTGGA
GGCTTCCAGCGCCTCATCTGGAAGTGGAACACCTGTAGCATCGATAGCAGCACCACCAATTAAATGATTT
TCGAAATCGAACTTGACATTGGAACGAACATCAGAAATAGCTTTAAGAACCTTAATGGCTTCGGCTGTGA
TTTCTTGACCAACGTGGTCACCTGGCAAAACGACGATCTTCTTAGGGGCAGACATTAGAATGGTATATCC
TTGAAATATATATATATATTGCTGAAATGTAAAAGGTAAGAAAAGTTAGAAAGTAAGACGATTGCTAACC
ACCTATTGGAAAAAACAATAGGTCCTTAAATAATATTGTCAACTTCAAGTATTGTGATGCAAGCATTTAG
TCATGAACGCTTCTCTATTCTATATGAAAAGCCGGTTCCGGCGCTCTCACCTTTCCTTTTTCTCCCAATT
TTTCAGTTGAAAAAGGTATATGCGTCAGGCGACCTCTGAAATTAACAAAAAATTTCCAGTCATCGAATTT
GATTCTGTGCGATAGCGCCCCTGTGTGTTCTCGTTATGTTGAGGAAAAAAATAATGGTTGCTAAGAGATT
CGAACTCTTGCATCTTACGATACCTGAGTATTCCCACAGTTAACTGCGGTCAAGATATTTCTTGAATCAG
GCGCCTTAGACCGCTCGGCCAAACAACCAATTACTTGTTGAGAAATAGAGTATAATTATCCTATAAATAT
AACGTTTTTGAACACACATGAACAAGGAAGTACAGGACAATTGATTTTGAAGAGAATGTGGATTTTGATG
TAATTGTTGGGATTCCATTTTTAATAAGGCAATAATATTAGGTATGTAGATATACTAGAAGTTCTCCTCG
AGGATTTAGGAATCCATAAAAGGGAATCTGCAATTCTACACAATTCTATAAATATTATTATCATCATTTT
ATATGTTAATATTCATTGATCCTATTACATTATCAATCCTTGCGTTTCAGCTTCCACTAATTTAGATGAC
TATTTCTCATCATTTGCGTCATCTTCTAACACCGTATATGATAATATACTAGTAACGTAAATACTAGTTA
GTAGATGATAGTTGATTTTTATTCCAACATACCACCCATAATGTAATAGATCCAAGGCCTTGAAAGAAAT
TTTGGGTGACCAAGTGGAGAAAGTTGTTGTTTCTTACAAATTGTTGGATGCCCCAGCTGCTATCAGAACT
GGTCAATTTGGTTGGTCTGCTAACATGGAAAGAATCATGAAGGCTCAAGCCTTGAGAGACTCTTCCATGT
CCTCCTACATGTCTTCCAAGAAGACTTTCGAAATTTCTCCAAAATCTCCAATTATCAAGGAATTGAAAAA
GAGAGTTGACGAAGGTGGTGCTCAAGACAAGACTGTCAAGGACTTGACTAAGTTATTATATGAAACTGCT
TTGTTGACTTCCGGCTTCAGTTTGGACGAACCAACTTCCTTTGCATCAAGAATTAACAGATTGATCTCTT
TGGGTTTGAACATTGATGAGGATGAAGAAACAGAGACTGCTCCAGAAGCATCCACCGCAGCTCCGGTTGA
AGAGGTTCCAGCTGACACCGAAATGGAAGAGGTAGATTAGGTAGAACATCATGGCCTTGAATAGGTTATA
AACAAAACATAATATAACGTATAGGTATTCGAATGAATAAATAAGTATGTAAATAGGGCATCTGCATGGA
AATAACTGGGTAAAACATTACAATGTATTTTTTTAGAGTTTTCACTATTCCGACGCGTCTAGTGTGTCAT
ACAAAACGCGAAGAATCTGAAATCGTGAAATATACTTAAGAATATAACTGAAATAGCTTAAGCATAAATG
GACTTTACTGCGAAGATAAAGGGTATGTTGAAACTCATCTGCTTTCATTATGCGTCCAACTAATTAACAT
TGCATATTTTCGTATACTATTTTTTTGTGTAGAGCTCGAACGAGAACTCTCAGAGACGAGTGACTATAAG
ACCTTGCAGAAGAAGACCATAAGTCTTCGAAGTGAGCTGAATACTCTGTCACATTCTTTGACATCTTATG
AAAAAGAACACTTCTCCAATGATATAGAAAATGTATTAAAATCTATTAATGCAAAATTATCTGAGTCAAA
GGGCAAAAAACGACTATTCTCCTTCAAACAGAAAAATTCATCATCAGCCGTTCATAAGAATGTTGAACGT
ACGGAGCTTGCGAATGCGCCGGCGTATACCACTACTTTGAAAAAGCATTATGTCTTGGAGAAGGGTGATT
CAGCTTTTGAAAATTTAGAGTTTTGTACTGTTACATCAACAACAGATTATAGTGGCAATAGTGCCCTTTC
TGGTTCTTTGTGCTTTCGCAATATTACTAAATGTGTCATAAACTTACAAAGGATTTTCTTTCAAACAGGG
AGTATTTTCATAACTGATTGTACGGATTCTATAATTTTTCTACGGTCTCCTTCCGACAAGGATTTCCAAA
TCCGTTTACGTGACTTGAAAAATTGCAAAATTTTGATAGAGAAACTCTCGCCAAGTATCGACCTGCAGGC
ATGCAAGCTTTTGTTCCCTTTAGTGAGGGTTAATTTCGAGCTTGGCGTAATCATGGTCATAGCTGTTTCC
TGTGTGAAATTGTTATCCGCTCACAATTCCACACAACATACGAGCCGGAAGCATAAAGTGTAAAGCCTGG
GGTGCCTAATGAGTGAGCTAACTCACATTAATTGCGTTGCGCTCACTGCCCGCTTTCCAGTCGGGAAACC
TGTCGTGCCAGCTGCATTAATGAATCGGCCAACGCGCGGGGAGAGGCGGTTTGCGTATTGGGCGCTCTTC
CGCTTCCTCGCTCACTGACTCGCTGCGCTCGGTCGTTCGGCTGCGGCGAGCGGTATCAGCTCACTCAAAG
GCGGTAATACGGTTATCCACAGAATCAGGGGATAACGCAGGAAAGAACATGTGAGCAAAAGGCCAGCAAA
AGGCCAGGAACCGTAAAAAGGCCGCGTTGCTGGCGTTTTTCCATAGGCTCCGCCCCCCTGACGAGCATCA
CAAAAATCGACGCTCAAGTCAGAGGTGGCGAAACCCGACAGGACTATAAAGATACCAGGCGTTTCCCCCT
GGAAGCTCCCTCGTGCGCTCTCCTGTTCCGACCCTGCCGCTTACCGGATACCTGTCCGCCTTTCTCCCTT
CGGGAAGCGTGGCGCTTTCTCATAGCTCACGCTGTAGGTATCTCAGTTCGGTGTAGGTCGTTCGCTCCAA
GCTGGGCTGTGTGCACGAACCCCCCGTTCAGCCCGACCGCTGCGCCTTATCCGGTAACTATCGTCTTGAG
TCCAACCCGGTAAGACACGACTTATCGCCACTGGCAGCAGCCACTGGTAACAGGATTAGCAGAGCGAGGT
ATGTAGGCGGTGCTACAGAGTTCTTGAAGTGGTGGCCTAACTACGGCTACACTAGAAGAACAGTATTTGG
TATCTGCGCTCTGCTGAAGCCAGTTACCTTCGGAAAAAGAGTTGGTAGCTCTTGATCCGGCAAACAAACC
ACCGCTGGTAGCGGTGGTTTTTTTGTTTGCAAGCAGCAGATTACGCGCAGAAAAAAAGGATCTCAAGAAG
ATCCTTTGATCTTTTCTACGGGGTCTGACGCTCAGTGGAACGAAAACTCACGTTAAGGGATTTTGGTCAT
GAGATTATCAAAAAGGATCTTCACCTAGATCCTTTTAAATTAAAAATGAAGTTTTAAATCAATCTAAAGT
ATATATGAGTAAACTTGGTCTGACAGTTACCAATGCTTAATCAGTGAGGCACCTATCTCAGCGATCTGTC
TATTTCGTTCATCCATAGTTGCCTGACTCCCCGTCGTGTAGATAACTACGATACGGGAGGGCTTACCATC
TGGCCCCAGTGCTGCAATGATACCGCGAGACCCACGCTCACCGGCTCCAGATTTATCAGCAATAAACCAG
CCAGCCGGAAGGGCCGAGCGCAGAAGTGGTCCTGCAACTTTATCCGCCTCCATCCAGTCTATTAATTGTT
GCCGGGAAGCTAGAGTAAGTAGTTCGCCAGTTAATAGTTTGCGCAACGTTGTTGCCATTGCTACAGGCAT
CGTGGTGTCACGCTCGTCGTTTGGTATGGCTTCATTCAGCTCCGGTTCCCAACGATCAAGGCGAGTTACA
TGATCCCCCATGTTGTGCAAAAAAGCGGTTAGCTCCTTCGGTCCTCCGATCGTTGTCAGAAGTAAGTTGG
CCGCAGTGTTATCACTCATGGTTATGGCAGCACTGCATAATTCTCTTACTGTCATGCCATCCGTAAGATG
CTTTTCTGTGACTGGTGAGTACTCAACCAAGTCATTCTGAGAATAGTGTATGCGGCGACCGAGTTGCTCT
TGCCCGGCGTCAATACGGGATAATACCGCGCCACATAGCAGAACTTTAAAAGTGCTCATCATTGGAAAAC
GTTCTTCGGGGCGAAAACTCTCAAGGATCTTACCGCTGTTGAGATCCAGTTCGATGTAACCCACTCGTGC
ACCCAACTGATCTTCAGCATCTTTTACTTTCACCAGCGTTTCTGGGTGAGCAAAAACAGGAAGGCAAAAT
GCCGCAAAAAAGGGAATAAGGGCGACACGGAAATGTTGAATACTCATACTCTTCCTTTTTCAATATTATT
GAAGCATTTATCAGGGTTATTGTCTCATGAGCGGATACATATTTGAATGTATTTAGAAAAATAAACAAAT
AGGGGTTCCGCGCACATTTCCCCGAAAAGTGCCACCTGACGTCTAAGAAACCATTATTATCATGACATTA
ACCTATAAAAATAGGCGTATCACGAGGCCCTTTCGTCTCGCGCGTTTCGGTGATGACGGTGAAAACCTCT
GACACATGCAGCTCCCGGAGACGGTCACAGCTTGTCTGTAAGCGGATGCCGGGAGCAGACAAGCCCGTCA
GGGCGCGTCAGCGGGTGTTGGCGGGTGTCGGGGCTGGCTTAACTATGCGGCATCAGAGCAGATTGTACTG
AGAGTGCACCATATGCGGTGTGAAATACCGCACAGATGCGTAAGGAGAAAATACCGCATCAGGAAATTGT
AAGCGTTAATATTTTGTTAAAATTCGCGTTAAATTTTTGTTAAATCAGCTCATTTTTTAACCAATAGGCC
GAAATCGGCAAAATCCCTTATAAATCAAAAGAATAGACCGAGATAGGGT
[37 nt withheld, positions 7610-7646]
AAAGAACGTGGACTCCAACGTCAAAGG
[49 nt withheld, positions 7674-7722]
T
[91 nt withheld, positions 7724-7814]
G
[124 nt withheld, positions 7816-7939]
CCATTCGCCATTCAGGCTGCGCAACTGTTGGGAAGGGCGATCGGTGCGGGCCTCTTCGCTATTACGCCAG
CTGGCGAAAGGGGGATGTGCTGCAAGGCGATTAAGTTGGGTAACGCCAGGGTTTTCCCAGTCACGACGTT
GTAAAACGACGGCCAGTGAATTG
Features (pLannotate 1.2.2; 25 found; start..end, strand, type, name):
      1..19      +  promoter       T7 promoter: promoter for bacteriophage T7 RNA polymerase
     55..111     +  misc_feature   MCS: pUC18/19 multiple cloning site
    190..207     +  terminator     CYC1 terminator (fragment): S. cerevisiae CYC1; transcription terminator for CYC1
    412..705     +  CDS            HSP90AA2P (fragment): HS902_HUMAN - Also known as HSP90AA2 From Homo sapiens (Human).
    699..1190    +  CDS            NFS1 (fragment): NFS1_YEAST - Also known as SPL1 From Saccharomyces cerevisiae (strain ATCC 204508 / S288c) (Baker's yeast).
   1551..2645    -  CDS            LEU2: 3-isopropylmalate dehydrogenase, required for leucine biosynthesis; S. cerevisiae LEU2; yeast auxotrophic marker
   2646..3051    -  promoter       LEU2 promoter: S. cerevisiae LEU2
   3191..3268    -  CDS            YO192_YEAST (fragment): Experimental evidence at protein level: Swiss-Prot protein existence level 1. From Saccharomyces cerevisiae (strain ATCC 204508 / S288c) (Baker's yeast).
   3274..3357    -  CDS            YO192_YEAST (fragment): Experimental evidence at protein level: Swiss-Prot protein existence level 1. From Saccharomyces cerevisiae (strain ATCC 204508 / S288c) (Baker's yeast).
   3388..3528    -  CDS            YD340_YEAST (fragment): Protein uncertain: Swiss-Prot protein existence level 5. From Saccharomyces cerevisiae (strain ATCC 204508 / S288c) (Baker's yeast).
   3521..4027    +  CDS            HSP82 (fragment): HSP82_YEAST - Also known as HSP90. Experimental evidence at protein level: Swiss-Prot protein existence level 1. Molecular chaperone that promotes the maturation, structural maintenance and proper regulation of specific target proteins involved in cell cycle control and signal transduction. Undergoes a functional cycle that is linked to its ATPase activity. The nucleotide-free form of the dimer is found in an open conformation in which the N-termini are not dimerized and the complex is ready for client protein binding. Binding of ATP induces large conformational changes, resulting in the forma
   4336..4352    +  protein_bind   gypsy insulator (fragment): chromatin insulator from Drosophila Su(Hw), CP190, and Mod(mdg4)67.2
   4372..4977    +  CDS            CIN2 (fragment): TBCC_YEAST - Experimental evidence at protein level: Swiss-Prot protein existence level 1. Tubulin-folding protein; involved in the early step of the tubulin folding pathway. From Saccharomyces cerevisiae (strain ATCC 204508 / S288c) (Baker's yeast).
   4987..5005    -  promoter       T3 promoter: promoter for bacteriophage T3 RNA polymerase
   5050..5066    -  protein_bind   lac operator: The lac repressor binds to the lac operator to inhibit transcription in E. coli. This inhibition can be relieved by adding lactose or isopropyl-β-D-thiogalactopyranoside (IPTG). lac repressor encoded by lacI
   5074..5104    -  promoter       lac promoter: promoter for the E. coli lac operon
   5119..5140    -  protein_bind   CAP binding site: CAP binding activates transcription in the presence of cAMP. E. coli catabolite activator protein
   5153..5245    -  CDS            lacI (fragment): lac repressor; lacI; The lac repressor binds to the lac operator to inhibit transcription in E. coli. This inhibition can be relieved by adding lactose or isopropyl-β-D-thiogalactopyranoside (IPTG).
   5428..6016    -  rep_origin     ori: high-copy-number ColE1/pMB1/pBR322/pUC origin of replication
   6187..7047    -  CDS            AmpR: β-lactamase; bla; confers resistance to ampicillin, carbenicillin, and related antibiotics
   7048..7152    -  promoter       AmpR promoter: bla
   7247..7282    +  CDS            rop (fragment): Rop protein, which maintains plasmids at low copy number; rop
   7384..7483    +  misc_feature   bom (fragment): basis of mobility region from pBR322
   7511..7939    -  rep_origin     f1 ori (sequence partly withheld): f1 bacteriophage origin of replication; arrow indicates direction of (+) strand synthesis
   7943..8100    -  CDS            lacZα (fragment): LacZα fragment of β-galactosidase; lacZ fragment
