[The description below was written by a language model from this plasmid's Addgene catalogue record and pLannotate feature annotations shown in this document.]
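Description:
pBK2 is a yeast gene-disruption (integrating) plasmid built on the Stratagene Bluescribe phagemid backbone, carrying an hsp82::LEU2 allele of the Saccharomyces cerevisiae HSP82 gene, which encodes one of the yeast Hsp90 molecular chaperones. In E. coli it is maintained through a high-copy ColE1/pUC-type origin and selected with ampicillin via the β-lactamase gene. The backbone also supplies an f1 origin for single-stranded DNA production, lacZα and lac promoter/operator remnants, and T7 and T3 promoters flanking the cloning region. No yeast replication origin or centromere is annotated, consistent with the record's classification as an integration vector rather than an episomal expression plasmid.

The insert, cloned at HindIII sites, consists of HSP82 genomic sequence interrupted by the LEU2 marker. The feature table shows an Hsp90-homologous fragment on one side and an HSP82 coding fragment on the other, with the LEU2 coding sequence and its own promoter lying between them in the opposite orientation. Partial matches to NFS1 and to other yeast open reading frames appear to be sequence carried along with the LEU2 fragment, while a piece of CIN2 follows the HSP82 fragment and is presumably flanking genomic DNA. Very short hits such as the CYC1 terminator and gypsy insulator fragments are likely incidental matches. According to the record, the disruption fragment is excised with HindIII and MluI and transformants are selected for leucine prototrophy, so that homologous recombination replaces the chromosomal HSP82 locus with the disrupted copy. The sequenced plasmid is about 8.1 kb, larger than the sum of the listed backbone and insert sizes, a discrepancy the record does not explain. The associated work concerns mutational analysis of Hsp90 function.
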