Addgene plasmid #1214: pBK2
Depositing lab: Susan Lindquist. Depositing organization: Whitehead Institute for Biomedical Research. Publication: Mutational analysis of Hsp90 function: interactions with a steroid receptor and a protein kinase. Nathan DF, Lindquist S. Mol Cell Biol 1995 Jul;15(7):3917-25. PubMed 7791797.
Backbone
  Vector backbone: Bluescribe
  Backbone manufacturer: Stratagene
  Backbone size w/o insert (bp): 3200
  Vector type: Yeast Expression ; integration
Growth in bacteria
  Bacterial resistance: Ampicillin, 100 μg/mL
  Growth temperature: 37°C
  Growth strain: Unknown
  Growth instructions: BSJ72
  Copy number: Unknown
Gene/Insert
  Gene/Insert name: Hsp82::LEU2 (alt names: hsp90; heat shock; hsp82)
  Species: S. cerevisiae (budding yeast)
  Insert size (bp): 2800
  Mutation: hsp82::LEU2 select for on LEU2 excise fragment using HindIII and MluI
  GenBank ID: NC_001148
  Entrez Gene: HSP82 (a.k.a. YPL240C, HSP90)
  Cloning method: Restriction Enzyme; 5′ cloning site HindIII (not destroyed); 3′ cloning site HindIII (not destroyed)
  Sequencing primers: 5′ n/a
Terms and licenses: Academic/Nonprofit Terms; Industry Terms: Not Available to Industry
How to cite: pBK2 was a gift from Susan Lindquist (Addgene plasmid # 1214 ; http://n2t.net/addgene:1214 ; RRID:Addgene_1214)
